Addgene plasmid #242953: pAG mIgG2a Empty
Purpose: (Empty Backbone) Expresses mouse IgG2a heavy chain constant region. Users can clone in their desired heavy chain variable region for mammalian expression; to be used with pAG mKappa Empty light chain (Plasmid 242954)
Depositing lab: Meghan Rego & Addgene Research Program. Depositing organization: Addgene.
Backbone
  Vector backbone: pAG AB
  Backbone manufacturer: Addgene
  Backbone size (bp): 4913
  Vector type: Mammalian Expression
  Promoter: CMV
  Tag / fusion protein: Mouse IgG2a (C terminal on backbone)
Growth in bacteria
  Bacterial resistance: Ampicillin, 100 μg/mL
  Growth temperature: 37°C
  Growth strain: NEB Stable
  Copy number: High Copy
Gene/Insert
  Cloning method: Gibson Cloning
  Sequencing primers: 5′ ggccctcgaggacgccagca; 3′ gcgcgcccaacagccccatc
Terms and licenses: Academic/Nonprofit Terms; Industry Terms
Depositor comments: Plasmid 242953 pAG mIgG2a Empty encodes the mouse IgG2a heavy chain constant region and a filler sequence in lieu of a heavy chain variable region. To clone in your desired heavy chain variable region in frame with the mouse IgG2a heavy chain constant region, Addgene recommends the NEB Hifi assembly method. PCR Amplify the backbone from plasmid 242953 pAG mIgG2a Empty with the following primers: 5’-ggccctcgaggacgccagca and 5’-gcgcgcccaacagccccatc. Synthesize a gene fragment of the desired heavy chain variable region with flanking sequences that overlap with the backbone PCR product 5’-tgctggcgtcctcgagggcc-Gene fragment-gcgcgcccaacagccccatc Assemble with the NEB HiFI assembly (NEB #E2621S) following the manufacturer’s recommendations.
How to cite: pAG mIgG2a Empty was a gift from Meghan Rego & Addgene Research Program (Addgene plasmid # 242953 ; http://n2t.net/addgene:242953 ; RRID:Addgene_242953)
