[The description below was written by a language model from this plasmid's Addgene catalogue record and pLannotate feature annotations shown in this document.]
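Description:
pAG mIgG2a Empty is an empty-backbone mammalian expression plasmid built on the pAG AB vector and designed for producing recombinant antibody heavy chains with a mouse IgG2a constant region. It is propagated in E. coli as a high-copy plasmid through a ColE1/pUC-type origin and selected with ampicillin via the β-lactamase gene and its native promoter. The catalogue lists a backbone size of 4,913 bp, while the sequenced record is 4,955 nt.

The expression cassette is driven by the human CMV immediate-early enhancer and promoter, followed by a chimeric β-globin/immunoglobulin intron that promotes splicing and efficient mRNA export. Downstream lies the heavy chain reading frame, in which a filler sequence occupies the position of the variable region and is followed by the mouse IgG2a constant region. The automated annotation marks only the hinge, CH2 and CH3 portion as an "Fc tag"; the unannotated stretch upstream of it presumably holds the filler and the rest of the constant region, though the table does not label these. A WPRE after the coding sequence enhances transcript stability and expression, and an HSV thymidine kinase polyadenylation signal terminates the transcript. Short hits to TRE3G, lacI and rop are fragments only and are probably incidental sequence matches or backbone remnants rather than functional elements.

Users replace the filler with a heavy chain variable region of choice, joined in frame to the constant region by Gibson/HiFi-type assembly of a PCR-amplified backbone with a synthesized fragment carrying overlapping ends. The resulting plasmid is meant to be used with the companion pAG mKappa Empty light chain vector to express complete mouse IgG2a antibodies in mammalian cells.
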