Features (pLannotate 1.2.2; 12 found; start..end, strand, type, name):
    155..534     +  enhancer       CMV enhancer: human cytomegalovirus immediate early enhancer
    535..738     +  promoter       CMV promoter: human cytomegalovirus (CMV) immediate early promoter
    745..773     +  promoter       TRE3G promoter (fragment): 3rd-generation Tet-responsive promoter that can be activated by binding of Tet-On® 3G
    840..972     +  intron         chimeric intron: chimera between introns from human β-globin and immunoglobulin heavy chain genes
   1395..2090    +  CDS            Fc tag: CH2 and CH3 domains of the mouse IgG2a heavy chain plus the hinge region
   2124..2712    +  misc_feature   WPRE: woodchuck hepatitis virus posttranscriptional regulatory element
   2792..2840    +  polyA_signal   HSV TK poly(A) signal: herpes simplex virus thymidine kinase polyadenylation signal (Cole and Stacy, 1985)
   2861..2953    -  CDS            lacI (fragment): lac repressor; lacI; The lac repressor binds to the lac operator to inhibit transcription in E. coli. This inhibition can be relieved by adding lactose or isopropyl-β-D-thiogalactopyranoside (IPTG).
   3136..3724    -  rep_origin     ori: high-copy-number ColE1/pMB1/pBR322/pUC origin of replication
   3895..4755    -  CDS            AmpR: β-lactamase; bla; confers resistance to ampicillin, carbenicillin, and related antibiotics
   4756..4860    -  promoter       AmpR promoter: bla
   4955..35      +  CDS            rop (fragment) (across the origin): Rop protein, which maintains plasmids at low copy number; rop
>Addgene plasmid #242953 | pAG mIgG2a Empty | addgene full sequence | sequence record 484470 | Addgene NGS Result
TCGCGCGTTTCGGTGATGACGGTGAAAACCTCTGACACATGCAGCTCCCGGAGACGGTCACAGCTTGTCT
GTAAGCGGATGCCGGGAGCAGACAAGCCCGTCAGGGCGCGTCAGCGGGTGTTGGCGGGTGTCGGGGCTGG
CTTAACTAACCGGTGACATTGATTATTGACTAGTTATTAATAGTAATCAATTACGGGGTCATTAGTTCAT
AGCCCATATATGGAGTTCCGCGTTACATAACTTACGGTAAATGGCCCGCCTGGCTGACCGCCCAACGACC
CCCGCCCATTGACGTCAATAATGACGTATGTTCCCATAGTAACGCCAATAGGGACTTTCCATTGACGTCA
ATGGGTGGAGTATTTACGGTAAACTGCCCACTTGGCAGTACATCAAGTGTATCATATGCCAAGTACGCCC
CCTATTGACGTCAATGACGGTAAATGGCCCGCCTGGCATTATGCCCAGTACATGACCTTATGGGACTTTC
CTACTTGGCAGTACATCTACGTATTAGTCATCGCTATTACCATGGTGATGCGGTTTTGGCAGTACATCAA
TGGGCGTGGATAGCGGTTTGACTCACGGGGATTTCCAAGTCTCCACCCCATTGACGTCAATGGGAGTTTG
TTTTGGCACCAAAATCAACGGGACTTTCCAAAATGTCGTAACAACTCCGCCCCATTGACGCAAATGGGCG
GTAGGCGTGTACGGTGGGAGGTCTATATAAGCAGAGCTCCTAGGCGTTTAGTGAACCGTCAGATCGCCTG
GAGACGCCATCCACGCTGTTTTGACCTCCATAGAAGACACCGGGACCGATCCAGCCTCCGGACTCTAGAG
TAAGTATCAAGGTTACAAGACAGGTTTAAGGAGACCAATAGAAACTGGGCTTGTCGAGACAGAGAAGACT
CTTGCGTTTCTGATAGGCACCTATTGGTCTTACTGACATCCACTTTGCCTTTCTCTCCACAGGGCGCGCC
GTGTCCAGGGCCACCGAATTCATGACCCGGCTGACAGTCCTGGCCCTGCTGGCTGGTCTGCTGGCGTCCT
CGAGGGCCATCCGATCCTTAGCGGTTCACTGATCGAACGTGGAAGTCTACGCGCGCCCAACAGCCCCATC
GGTCTATCCACTGGCCCCTGTGTGTGGAGATACAACTGGCTCCTCGGTGACTCTAGGATGCCTGGTCAAG
GGTTATTTCCCTGAGCCAGTGACCTTGACCTGGAACTCTGGATCCCTGTCCAGTGGTGTGCACACCTTCC
CAGCTGTCCTGCAGTCTGACCTCTACACCCTCAGCAGCTCAGTGACTGTAACCTCGAGCACCTGGCCCAG
CCAGTCCATCACCTGCAATGTGGCCCACCCGGCAAGCAGCACCAAGGTGGACAAGAAAATTGAGCCCAGA
GGGCCCACAATCAAGCCCTGTCCTCCATGCAAATGCCCAGCACCTAACCTCTTGGGTGGACCATCCGTCT
TCATCTTCCCTCCAAAGATCAAGGATGTACTCATGATCTCCCTGAGCCCCATAGTCACATGTGTGGTGGT
GGATGTGAGCGAGGATGACCCAGATGTCCAGATCAGCTGGTTTGTGAACAACGTGGAAGTACACACAGCT
CAGACACAAACCCATAGAGAGGATTACAACAGTACTCTCCGGGTGGTCAGTGCCCTCCCCATCCAGCACC
AGGACTGGATGAGTGGCAAGGAGTTCAAATGCAAGGTCAACAACAAAGACCTCCCAGCGCCCATCGAGAG
AACCATCTCAAAACCCAAAGGGTCAGTAAGAGCTCCACAGGTATATGTCTTGCCTCCACCAGAAGAAGAG
ATGACTAAGAAACAGGTCACTCTGACCTGCATGGTCACAGACTTCATGCCTGAAGACATTTACGTGGAGT
GGACCAACAACGGGAAAACAGAGCTAAACTACAAGAACACTGAACCAGTCCTGGACTCTGATGGTTCTTA
CTTCATGTACAGCAAGCTGAGAGTGGAAAAGAAGAACTGGGTGGAAAGAAATAGCTACTCCTGTTCAGTG
GTCCACGAGGGTCTGCACAATCACCACACGACTAAGAGCTTCTCCCGGACTCCGGGTAAATGAAAGCTTT
GAGTTTGATATCTCGACGGTACCAATCAACCTCTGGATTACAAAATTTGTGAAAGATTGACTGGTATTCT
TAACTATGTTGCTCCTTTTACGCTATGTGGATACGCTGCTTTAATGCCTTTGTATCATGCTATTGCTTCC
CGTATGGCTTTCATTTTCTCCTCCTTGTATAAATCCTGGTTGCTGTCTCTTTATGAGGAGTTGTGGCCCG
TTGTCAGGCAACGTGGCGTGGTGTGCACTGTGTTTGCTGACGCAACCCCCACTGGTTGGGGCATTGCCAC
CACCTGTCAGCTCCTTTCCGGGACTTTCGCTTTCCCCCTCCCTATTGCCACGGCGGAACTCATCGCCGCC
TGCCTTGCCCGCTGCTGGACAGGGGCTCGGCTGTTGGGCACTGACAATTCCGTGGTGTTGTCGGGGAAGC
TGACGTCCTTTCCATGGCTGCTCGCCTGTGTTGCCACCTGGATTCTGCGCGGGACGTCCTTCTGCTACGT
CCCTTCGGCCCTCAATCCAGCGGACCTTCCTTCCCGCGGCCTGCTGCCGGCTCTGCGGCCTCTTCCGCGT
CTTCGCCTTCGCCCTCAGACGAGTCGGATCTCCCTTTGGGCCGCCTCCCCGCACGCGTCTGGAAACGGGG
GAGGCTAACTGAAACACGGAAGGAGACAATACCGGAAGGAACCCGCGCTATGAGCGGCCGCCGGCAATAA
AAAGACAGAATAAAACGCACGGGTGTTGGGTCGTTTGTTCTTAATTAAATTGCGTTGCGCTCACTGCCCG
CTTTCCAGTCGGGAAACCTGTCGTGCCAGCTGCATTAATGAATCGGCCAACGCGCGGGGAGAGGCGGTTT
GCGTATTGGGCGCTCTTCCGCTTCCTCGCTCACTGACTCGCTGCGCTCGGTCGTTCGGCTGCGGCGAGCG
GTATCAGCTCACTCAAAGGCGGTAATACGGTTATCCACAGAATCAGGGGATAACGCAGGAAAGAACATGT
GAGCAAAAGGCCAGCAAAAGGCCAGGAACCGTAAAAAGGCCGCGTTGCTGGCGTTTTTCCATAGGCTCCG
CCCCCCTGACGAGCATCACAAAAATCGACGCTCAAGTCAGAGGTGGCGAAACCCGACAGGACTATAAAGA
TACCAGGCGTTTCCCCCTGGAAGCTCCCTCGTGCGCTCTCCTGTTCCGACCCTGCCGCTTACCGGATACC
TGTCCGCCTTTCTCCCTTCGGGAAGCGTGGCGCTTTCTCATAGCTCACGCTGTAGGTATCTCAGTTCGGT
GTAGGTCGTTCGCTCCAAGCTGGGCTGTGTGCACGAACCCCCCGTTCAGCCCGACCGCTGCGCCTTATCC
GGTAACTATCGTCTTGAGTCCAACCCGGTAAGACACGACTTATCGCCACTGGCAGCAGCCACTGGTAACA
GGATTAGCAGAGCGAGGTATGTAGGCGGTGCTACAGAGTTCTTGAAGTGGTGGCCTAACTACGGCTACAC
TAGAAGAACAGTATTTGGTATCTGCGCTCTGCTGAAGCCAGTTACCTTCGGAAAAAGAGTTGGTAGCTCT
TGATCCGGCAAACAAACCACCGCTGGTAGCGGTGGTTTTTTTGTTTGCAAGCAGCAGATTACGCGCAGAA
AAAAAGGATCTCAAGAAGATCCTTTGATCTTTTCTACGGGGTCTGACGCTCAGTGGAACGAAAACTCACG
TTAAGGGATTTTGGTCATGAGATTATCAAAAAGGATCTTCACCTAGATCCTTTTAAATTAAAAATGAAGT
TTTAAATCAATCTAAAGTATATATGAGTAAACTTGGTCTGACAGTTACCAATGCTTAATCAGTGAGGCAC
CTATCTCAGCGATCTGTCTATTTCGTTCATCCATAGTTGCCTGACTCCCCGTCGTGTAGATAACTACGAT
ACGGGAGGGCTTACCATCTGGCCCCAGTGCTGCAATGATACCGCGAGACCCACGCTCACCGGCTCCAGAT
TTATCAGCAATAAACCAGCCAGCCGGAAGGGCCGAGCGCAGAAGTGGTCCTGCAACTTTATCCGCCTCCA
TCCAGTCTATTAATTGTTGCCGGGAAGCTAGAGTAAGTAGTTCGCCAGTTAATAGTTTGCGCAACGTTGT
TGCCATTGCTACAGGCATCGTGGTGTCACGCTCGTCGTTTGGTATGGCTTCATTCAGCTCCGGTTCCCAA
CGATCAAGGCGAGTTACATGATCCCCCATGTTGTGCAAAAAAGCGGTTAGCTCCTTCGGTCCTCCGATCG
TTGTCAGAAGTAAGTTGGCCGCAGTGTTATCACTCATGGTTATGGCAGCACTGCATAATTCTCTTACTGT
CATGCCATCCGTAAGATGCTTTTCTGTGACTGGTGAGTACTCAACCAAGTCATTCTGAGAATAGTGTATG
CGGCGACCGAGTTGCTCTTGCCCGGCGTCAATACGGGATAATACCGCGCCACATAGCAGAACTTTAAAAG
TGCTCATCATTGGAAAACGTTCTTCGGGGCGAAAACTCTCAAGGATCTTACCGCTGTTGAGATCCAGTTC
GATGTAACCCACTCGTGCACCCAACTGATCTTCAGCATCTTTTACTTTCACCAGCGTTTCTGGGTGAGCA
AAAACAGGAAGGCAAAATGCCGCAAAAAAGGGAATAAGGGCGACACGGAAATGTTGAATACTCATACTCT
TCCTTTTTCAATATTATTGAAGCATTTATCAGGGTTATTGTCTCATGAGCGGATACATATTTGAATGTAT
TTAGAAAAATAAACAAATAGGGGTTCCGCGCACATTTCCCCGAAAAGTGCCACCTGACGTCTAAGAAACC
ATTATTATCATGACATTAACCTATAAAAATAGGCGTATCACGAGGCCCTTTCGTC
